Addgene plasmid #188313: pTXTL-T7max-NanoLuc
Purpose: Expression of NanoLuc via a T7 promoter in TXTL
Depositing lab: Kate Adamala. Depositing organization: University of Minnesota. Publication: Expanding luciferase reporter systems for cell-free protein expression. Sato W, Rasmussen M, Deich C, Engelhart AE, Adamala KP. Sci Rep. 2022 Jul 7;12(1):11489. doi: 10.1038/s41598-022-15624-6. PubMed 35798760.
Backbone
  Vector backbone: pCI-T7Max-UTR1-CTerminus8xHis-T500
  Backbone manufacturer: Adamala Lab
  Backbone size w/o insert (bp): 2918
  Vector type: Bacterial Expression, Luciferase, Synthetic Biology
Growth in bacteria
  Bacterial resistance: Ampicillin, 100 μg/mL
  Growth temperature: 37°C
  Growth strain: NEB5alpha
  Copy number: High Copy
Gene/Insert
  Gene/Insert name: NanoLuc
  Species: Synthetic
  Insert size (bp): 513
  Promoter: T7Max
  Tag / fusion protein: 8x His-tag (C terminal on insert)
  Cloning method: Restriction Enzyme; 5′ cloning site SpeI (not destroyed); 3′ cloning site MluI (not destroyed)
  Sequencing primers: 5′ AATAATTTTGTTTAACTTTAAGAAGGAGATATA; 3′ GTTGTTGTACAGAAAAGCCCG
Resource information
  A portion of this plasmid was derived from a plasmid made by: Robert Campbell Lab
Terms and licenses: Academic/Nonprofit Terms; Industry Terms: Not Available to Industry
How to cite: pTXTL-T7max-NanoLuc was a gift from Kate Adamala (Addgene plasmid # 188313 ; http://n2t.net/addgene:188313 ; RRID:Addgene_188313)
