[The description below was written by a language model from this plasmid's Addgene catalogue record and pLannotate feature annotations shown in this document.]
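Description:
pTXTL-T7max-NanoLuc is a small (about 3.4 kb) bacterial plasmid designed as a DNA template for cell-free transcription-translation (TXTL) reactions, built on the pCI-T7Max-UTR1-CTerminus8xHis-T500 backbone. It is propagated in E. coli as a high-copy plasmid through a ColE1/pUC-type origin of replication and is selected with ampicillin through the β-lactamase (AmpR) gene and its own promoter. An f1 phage origin is also present. The annotation also picks up short fragments of SV40 large T antigen, lacZα, bom and rop. These appear to be non-functional remnants of the parental vector rather than working parts.

The payload is a 513 bp synthetic NanoLuc luciferase coding sequence, annotated as a human codon-optimized version, cloned between retained SpeI and MluI sites. Transcription is driven by T7Max, which the feature table detects as a T7 promoter, so expression depends on T7 RNA polymerase being supplied in the reaction. Translation initiates from the efficient ribosome binding site of bacteriophage T7 gene 10, which probably corresponds to the UTR1 element in the backbone name. According to the catalogue entry, the luciferase carries a C-terminal 8x His tag. The backbone name also implies a T500 transcription terminator downstream. Neither the tag nor the terminator is annotated in the feature table.

The construct provides a small, bright luminescent reporter for monitoring protein expression in TXTL systems. It was deposited as part of work expanding the range of luciferase reporters available for cell-free protein expression.
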