Features (pLannotate 1.2.2; 11 found; start..end, strand, type, name):
    712..1300    +  rep_origin     ori: high-copy-number ColE1/pMB1/pBR322/pUC origin of replication
   1379..1397    +  promoter       T7 promoter: promoter for bacteriophage T7 RNA polymerase
   1406..1428    +  RBS            RBS: efficient ribosome binding site from bacteriophage T7 gene 10 (Olins and Rangwala, 1989)
   1447..1959    +  CDS            Nluc: NanoLuc® luciferase human codon-optimized
   2062..2130    -  CDS            large T antigen (fragment): large T antigen from SV40 (simian virus 40)
   2149..2216    +  CDS            lacZα (fragment): LacZα fragment of β-galactosidase; lacZ fragment
   2220..2648    +  rep_origin     f1 ori (sequence partly withheld): f1 bacteriophage origin of replication; arrow indicates direction of (+) strand synthesis
   2676..2775    -  misc_feature   bom (fragment): basis of mobility region from pBR322
   2877..2912    -  CDS            rop (fragment): Rop protein, which maintains plasmids at low copy number; rop
   3007..3111    +  promoter       AmpR promoter: bla
   3112..541     +  CDS            AmpR (across the origin): β-lactamase; bla; confers resistance to ampicillin, carbenicillin, and related antibiotics
>Addgene plasmid #188313 | pTXTL-T7max-NanoLuc | addgene full sequence | sequence record 374554 | Addgene NGS Result
AGAAAAGCATCTTACGGATGGCATGACAGTAAGAGAATTATGCAGTGCTGCCATAACCATGAGTGATAAC
ACTGCGGCCAACTTACTTCTGACAACGATCGGAGGACCGAAGGAGCTAACCGCTTTTTTGCACAACATGG
GGGATCATGTAACTCGCCTTGATCGTTGGGAACCGGAGCTGAATGAAGCCATACCAAACGACGAGCGTGA
CACCACGATGCCTGTAGCAATGGCAACAACGTTGCGCAAACTATTAACTGGCGAACTACTTACTCTAGCT
TCCCGGCAACAATTAATAGACTGGATGGAGGCGGATAAAGTTGCAGGACCACTTCTGCGCTCGGCCCTTC
CGGCTGGCTGGTTTATTGCTGATAAATCTGGAGCCGGTGAGCGTGGGTCGCGCGGTATCATTGCAGCACT
GGGGCCAGATGGTAAGCCCTCCCGTATCGTAGTTATCTACACGACGGGGAGTCAGGCAACTATGGATGAA
CGAAATAGACAGATCGCTGAGATAGGTGCCTCACTGATTAAGCATTGGTAACTGTCAGACCAAGTTTACT
CATATATACTTTAGATTGATTTAAAACTTCATTTTTAATTTAAAAGGATCTAGGTGAAGATCCTTTTTGA
TAATCTCATGACCAAAATCCCTTAACGTGAGTTTTCGTTCCACTGAGCGTCAGACCCCGTAGAAAAGATC
AAAGGATCTTCTTGAGATCCTTTTTTTCTGCGCGTAATCTGCTGCTTGCAAACAAAAAAACCACCGCTAC
CAGCGGTGGTTTGTTTGCCGGATCAAGAGCTACCAACTCTTTTTCCGAAGGTAACTGGCTTCAGCAGAGC
GCAGATACCAAATACTGTTCTTCTAGTGTAGCCGTAGTTAGGCCACCACTTCAAGAACTCTGTAGCACCG
CCTACATACCTCGCTCTGCTAATCCTGTTACCAGTGGCTGCTGCCAGTGGCGATAAGTCGTGTCTTACCG
GGTTGGACTCAAGACGATAGTTACCGGATAAGGCGCAGCGGTCGGGCTGAACGGGGGGTTCGTGCACACA
GCCCAGCTTGGAGCGAACGACCTACACCGAACTGAGATACCTACAGCGTGAGCTATGAGAAAGCGCCACG
CTTCCCGAAGGGAGAAAGGCGGACAGGTATCCGGTAAGCGGCAGGGTCGGAACAGGAGAGCGCACGAGGG
AGCTTCCAGGGGGAAACGCCTGGTATCTTTATAGTCCTGTCGGGTTTCGCCACCTCTGACTTGAGCGTCG
ATTTTTGTGATGCTCGTCAGGGGGGCGGAGCCTATGGAAAAACGCCAGCAACGCGGCCTTTTTACGGTTC
CTGGCCTTTTGCTGGCCTTTTGCTCACATGGCTCGACAGATCTAATTCTAATACGACTCACTATAGGGAA
ATAATTTTGTTTAACTTTAAGAAGGAGATATACCGGTATGACTAGTATGGTCTTCACACTCGAAGATTTC
GTTGGGGACTGGCGACAGACAGCCGGCTACAACCTGGACCAAGTCCTTGAACAGGGAGGTGTGTCCAGTT
TGTTTCAGAATCTCGGGGTGTCCGTAACTCCGATCCAAAGGATTGTCCTGAGCGGTGAAAATGGGCTGAA
GATCGACATCCATGTCATCATCCCGTATGAAGGTCTGAGCGGCGACCAAATGGGCCAGATCGAAAAAATT
TTTAAGGTGGTGTACCCTGTGGATGATCATCACTTTAAGGTGATCCTGCACTATGGCACACTGGTAATCG
ACGGGGTTACGCCGAACATGATCGACTATTTCGGACGGCCGTATGAAGGCATCGCCGTGTTCGACGGCAA
AAAGATCACTGTAACAGGGACCCTGTGGAACGGCAACAAAATTATCGACGAGCGCCTGATCAACCCCGAC
GGCTCCCTGCTGTTCCGAGTAACCATCAACGGAGTGACCGGCTGGCGGCTGTGCGAACGCATTCTGGCGA
CGCGTGGAGGTGGCCATCACCATCATCACCATCACCACGGATAACTCGAGCAAAGCCCGCCGAAAGGCGG
GCTTTTCTGTACAACAACAATTGCATTCATTTTATGTTTCAGGTTCAGGGGGAGATGTGGGAGGTTTTTT
AAAGCAAGTAAAACCTCTACAAATGTGGTAAAATCGATAAGGATCCGGGCTGGCGTAATAGCGAAGAGGC
CCGCACCGATCGCCCTTCCCAACAGTTGCGCAGCCTGAATGGCGAATGG
[124 nt withheld, positions 2220-2343]
C
[91 nt withheld, positions 2345-2435]
A
[49 nt withheld, positions 2437-2485]
CCTTTGACGTTGGAGTCCACGTTCTTT
[37 nt withheld, positions 2513-2549]
ACCCTATCTCGGTCTATTCTTTTGATTTATAAGGGATTTTGCCGATTTCGGCCTATTGGTTAAAAAATGA
GCTGATTTAACAAAAATTTAACGCGAATTTTAACAAAATATTAACGCTTACAATTTCCTGATGCGGTATT
TTCTCCTTACGCATCTGTGCGGTATTTCACACCGCATATGGTGCACTCTCAGTACAATCTGCTCTGATGC
CGCATAGTTAAGCCAGCCCCGACACCCGCCAACACCCGCTGACGCGCCCTGACGGGCTTGTCTGCTCCCG
GCATCCGCTTACAGACAAGCTGTGACCGTCTCCGGGAGCTGCATGTGTCAGAGGTTTTCACCGTCATCAC
CGAAACGCGCGAGACGAAAGGGCCTCGTGATACGCCTATTTTTATAGGTTAATGTCATGATAATAATGGT
TTCTTAGACGTCAGGTGGCACTTTTCGGGGAAATGTGCGCGGAACCCCTATTTGTTTATTTTTCTAAATA
CATTCAAATATGTATCCGCTCATGAGACAATAACCCTGATAAATGCTTCAATAATATTGAAAAAGGAAGA
GTATGAGTATTCAACATTTCCGTGTCGCCCTTATTCCCTTTTTTGCGGCATTTTGCCTTCCTGTTTTTGC
TCACCCAGAAACGCTGGTGAAAGTAAAAGATGCTGAAGATCAGTTGGGTGCACGAGTGGGTTACATCGAA
CTGGATCTCAACAGCGGTAAGATCCTTGAGAGTTTTCGCCCCGAAGAACGTTTTCCAATGATGAGCACTT
TTAAAGTTCTGCTATGTGGCGCGGTATTATCCCGTATTGACGCCGGGCAAGAGCAACTCGGTCGCCGCAT
ACACTATTCTCAGAATGACTTGGTTGAGTACTCACCAGTCAC
