>Addgene plasmid #188313 | pTXTL-T7max-NanoLuc | depositor partial sequence | sequence record 365541 | NanoLuc gene
ATGGTCTTCACACTCGAAGATTTCGTTGGGGACTGGCGACAGACAGCCGGCTACAACCTGGACCAAGTCC
TTGAACAGGGAGGTGTGTCCAGTTTGTTTCAGAATCTCGGGGTGTCCGTAACTCCGATCCAAAGGATTGT
CCTGAGCGGTGAAAATGGGCTGAAGATCGACATCCATGTCATCATCCCGTATGAAGGTCTGAGCGGCGAC
CAAATGGGCCAGATCGAAAAAATTTTTAAGGTGGTGTACCCTGTGGATGATCATCACTTTAAGGTGATCC
TGCACTATGGCACACTGGTAATCGACGGGGTTACGCCGAACATGATCGACTATTTCGGACGGCCGTATGA
AGGCATCGCCGTGTTCGACGGCAAAAAGATCACTGTAACAGGGACCCTGTGGAACGGCAACAAAATTATC
GACGAGCGCCTGATCAACCCCGACGGCTCCCTGCTGTTCCGAGTAACCATCAACGGAGTGACCGGCTGGC
GGCTGTGCGAACGCATTCTGGCG
