>Addgene plasmid #188313 | pTXTL-T7max-NanoLuc | depositor partial sequence | sequence record 365579 | pTXTL-T7max-NanoLuc sequence 1135 bps
CNNNNNNNNNNNAGTNNGNNCTTCACACTCGAAGANTTCGTTGGGGACTGGCGACAGACAGCCGGCTACA
ACCTGGACCAAGTCCTTGAACAGGGAGGTGTGTCCAGTTTGTTTCAGAATCTCGGGGTGTCCGTAACTCC
GATCCAAAGGATTGTCCTGAGCGGTGAAAATGGGCTGAAGATCGACATCCATGTCATCATCCCGTATGAA
GGTCTGAGCGGCGACCAAATGGGCCAGATCGAAAAAATTTTTAAGGTGGTGTACCCTGTGGATGATCATC
ACTTTAAGGTGATCCTGCACTATGGCACACTGGTAATCGACGGGGTTACGCCGAACATGATCGACTATTT
CGGACGGCCGTATGAAGGCATCGCCGTGTTCGACGGCAAAAAGATCACTGTAACAGGGACCCTGTGGAAC
GGCAACAAAATTATCGACGAGCGCCTGATCAACCCCGACGGCTCCCTGCTGTTCCGAGTAACCATCAACG
GAGTGACCGGCTGGCGGCTGTGCGAACGCATTCTGGCGACGCGTGGAGGTGGCCATCACCATCATCACCA
TCACCACGGATAACTCGAGCAAAGCCCGCCGAAAGGCGGGCTTTTCTGTACAACAACAATTGCATTCATT
TTATGTTTCAGGTTCAGGGGGAGATGTGGGAGGTTTTTTAAAGCAAGTAAAACCTCTACAAATGTGGTAA
AATCGATAAGGATCCGGGCTGGCGTAATAGCGAAGAGGCCCGCACCGATCGCCCTTCCCAACAGTTGCGC
AGCCTGAATGGCGAATGG
[124 nt withheld, positions 789-912]
C
[41 nt withheld, positions 914-954]
NNGNTTNCNGATTTAGTGCTTTACGNCACCTCNACCCCAAAAAAAANTTNGATTNNNGGNGATGNNNTCA
CGTANNGGNNNNNCNNNNNATAGANGNNTNNCNCNNTTGACNNNNNNANTNNNNNNNTTNNNNNNNNNNN
TNNNNTNNNNANNNNNNCAACNNCTCANNNCCNNNAANNNN
