>Addgene plasmid #188313 | pTXTL-T7max-NanoLuc | depositor partial sequence | sequence record 365580 | pTXTL-T7max-NanoLuc sequence 1153 bps
NNNNNNNTTNGCTCNNNTANNGTGGTGAGNTGATGATGGTGATGGCCACCTCCACGCGTCGCCAGAATGC
GTTCGCACAGCCGCCAGCCGGTCACTCCGTTGATGGTTACTCGGAACAGCAGGGAGCCGTCGGGGTTGAT
CAGGCGCTCGTCGATAATTTTGTTGCCGTTCCACAGGGTCCCTGTTACAGTGATCTTTTTGCCGTCGAAC
ACGGCGATGCCTTCATACGGCCGTCCGAAATAGTCGATCATGTTCGGCGTAACCCCGTCGATTACCAGTG
TGCCATAGTGCAGGATCACCTTAAAGTGATGATCATCCACAGGGTACACCACCTTAAAAATTTTTTCGAT
CTGGCCCATTTGGTCGCCGCTCAGACCTTCATACGGGATGATGACATGGATGTCGATCTTCAGCCCATTT
TCACCGCTCAGGACAATCCTTTGGATCGGAGTTACGGACACCCCGAGATTCTGAAACAAACTGGACACAC
CTCCCTGTTCAAGGACTTGGTCCAGGTTGTAGCCGGCTGTCTGTCGCCAGTCCCCAACGAAATCTTCGAG
TGTGAAGACCATACTAGTCATACCGGTATATCTCCTTCTTAAAGTTAAACAAAATTATTTCCCTATAGTG
AGTCGTATTAGAATTAGATCTGTCGAGCCATGTGAGCAAAAGGCCAGCAAAAGGCCAGGAACCGTAAAAA
GGCCGCGTTGCTGGCGTTTTTCCATAGGCTCCGCCCCCCTGACGAGCATCACAAAAATCGACGCTCAAGT
CAGAGGTGGCGAAACCCGACAGGACTATAAAGATACCAGGCGTTTCCCCCCTGGAAGCTCCCTCGTGCGC
TCTCCTGTTCCGACCCTGCCGCTTACCGGATACCTGTCCGCCTTTCTCCCTTCGGGAAGCGTGGCGCTTT
CTCATAGCTCACGCTGTAGGTATCTCAGTTCGGTGTAGGTCGTTCGCTCCAAGCTGGGGCTGTGTGCACG
AAACCCCCCCGTTTCAGCCCGACCGCTGCGCCNTTATNCNGGTAANTATCGTCTTNGANTNCCANCCCGG
GTAAGANNCNACTTNTCNNNNTNNNNNAGCCNACTNNNNNNNNNNTNANCCANANNNNNNNNNTGTNNNN
NNNNNNNTTACNNNNNNNTCTTTNNNANNNNNN
